>Addgene plasmid #66334 | GPR161-Tango | depositor partial sequence | sequence record 113281 | empty Tango
GACGGATCGGGAGATCTCCCGATCCCCTATGGTGCACTCTCAGTACAATCTGCTCTGATGCCGCATAGTT
AAGCCAGTATCTGCTCCCTGCTTGTGTGTTGGAGGTCGCTGAGTAGTGCGCGAGCAAAATTTAAGCTACA
ACAAGGCAAGGCTTGACCGACAATTGCATGAAGAATCTGCTTAGGGTTAGGCGTTTTGCGCTGCTTCGCG
ATGTACGGGCCAGATATACGCGTTGACATTGATTATTGACTAGTTATTAATAGTAATCAATTACGGGGTC
ATTAGTTCATAGCCCATATATGGAGTTCCGCGTTACATAACTTACGGTAAATGGCCCGCCTGGCTGACCG
CCCAACGACCCCCGCCCATTGACGTCAATAATGACGTATGTTCCCATAGTAACGCCAATAGGGACTTTCC
ATTGACGTCAATGGGTGGAGTATTTACGGTAAACTGCCCACTTGGCAGTACATCAAGTGTATCATATGCC
AAGTACGCCCCCTATTGACGTCAATGACGGTAAATGGCCCGCCTGGCATTATGCCCAGTACATGACCTTA
TGGGACTTTCCTACTTGGCAGTACATCTACGTATTAGTCATCGCTATTACCATGGTGATGCGGTTTTGGC
AGTACATCAATGGGCGTGGATAGCGGTTTGACTCACGGGGATTTCCAAGTCTCCACCCCATTGACGTCAA
TGGGAGTTTGTTTTGGCACCAAAATCAACGGGACTTTCCAAAATGTCGTAACAACTCCGCCCCATTGACG
CAAATGGGCGGTAGGCGTGTACGGTGGGAGGTCTATATAAGCAGAGCTCTCTGGCTAACTAGAGAACCCA
CTGCTTACTGGCTTATCGAAATTAATACGACTCACTATAGGGAGACCCAAGCTGGCTAGCGTTTAAACTT
AAGCTTGGTACCGAGCTCGGATCCACTAGTCCAGTGTGGTGGAATTCTGCAGATATCCAGCACAGTGGCG
GCCGCGCCACCATGAAGACGATCATCGCCCTGAGCTACATCTTCTGCCTGGTATTCGCCGACTACAAGGA
CGATGATGACGCCAGCATCGATACCGGTGGACGCACCCCACCCAGCCTGGGTCCCCAAGATGAGTCCTGC
ACCACCGCCAGCTCCTCCCTGGCCAAGGACACTTCATCGACCGGTGAGAACCTGTACTTCCAGCTAAGAT
TAGATAAAAGTAAAGTGATTAACAGCGCATTAGAGCTGCTTAATGAGGTCGGAATCGAAGGTTTAACAAC
CCGTAAACTCGCCCAGAAGCTAGGTGTAGAGCAGCCTACATTGTATTGGCATGTAAAAAATAAGCGGGCT
TTGCTCGACGCCTTAGCCATTGAGATGTTAGATAGGCACCATACTCACTTTTGCCCTTTAGAAGGGGAAA
GCTGGCAAGATTTTTTACGTAATAACGCTAAAAGTTTTAGATGTGCTTTACTAAGTCATCGCGATGGAGC
AAAAGTACATTTAGGTACACGGCCTACAGAAAAACAGTATGAAACTCTCGAAAATCAATTAGCCTTTTTA
TGCCAACAAGGTTTTTCACTAGAGAATGCATTATATGCACTCAGCGCTGTGGGGCATTTTACTTTAGGTT
GCGTATTGGAAGATCAAGAGCATCAAGTCGCTAAAGAAGAAAGGGAAACACCTACTACTGATAGTATGCC
GCCATTATTACGACAAGCTATCGAATTATTTGATCACCAAGGTGCAGAGCCAGCCTTCTTATTCGGCCTT
GAATTGATCATATGCGGATTAGAAAAACAACTTAAATGTGAAAGTGGGTCCGCGTACAGCCGCGCGCGTA
CGAAAAACAATTACGGGTCTACCATCGAGGGCCTGCTCGATCTCCCGGACGACGACGCCCCCGAAGAGGC
GGGGCTGGCGGCTCCGCGCCTGTCCTTTCTCCCCGCGGGACACACGCGCAGACTGTCGACGGCCCCCCCG
ACCGATGTCAGCCTGGGGGACGAGCTCCACTTAGACGGCGAGGACGTGGCGATGGCGCATGCCGACGCGC
TAGACGATTTCGATCTGGACATGTTGGGGGACGGGGATTCCCCGGGTCCGGGATTTACCCCCCACGACTC
CGCCCCCTACGGCGCTCTGGATATGGCCGACTTCGAGTTTGAGCAGATGTTTACCGATGCCCTTGGAATT
GACGAGTACGGTGGGTAGCTCGAGTCTAGAGGGCCCGTTTAAACCCGCTGATCAGCCTCGACTGTGCCTT
CTAGTTGCCAGCCATCTGTTGTTTGCCCCTCCCCCGTGCCTTCCTTGACCCTGGAAGGTGCCACTCCCAC
TGTCCTTTCCTAATAAAATGAGGAAATTGCATCGCATTGTCTGAGTAGGTGTCATTCTATTCTGGGGGGT
GGGGTGGGGCAGGACAGCAAGGGGGAGGATTGGGAAGACAATAGCAGGCATGCTGGGGATGCGGTGGGCT
CTATGGCTTCTGAGGCGGAAAGAACCAGCTGGGGCTCTAGGGGGTATCCCC
[124 nt withheld, positions 2502-2625]
C
[91 nt withheld, positions 2627-2717]
A
[49 nt withheld, positions 2719-2767]
CCTTTGACGTTGGAGTCCACGTTCTTT
[37 nt withheld, positions 2795-2831]
ACCCTATCTCGGTCTATTCTTTTGATTTATAAGGGATTTTGCCGATTTCGGCCTATTGGTTAAAAAATGA
GCTGATTTAACAAAAATTTAACGCGAATTAATTCTGTGGAATGTGTGTCAGTTAGGGTGTGGAAAGTCCC
CAGGCTCCCCAGCAGGCAGAAGTATGCAAAGCATGCATCTCAATTAGTCAGCAACCAGGTGTGGAAAGTC
CCCAGGCTCCCCAGCAGGCAGAAGTATGCAAAGCATGCATCTCAATTAGTCAGCAACCATAGTCCCGCCC
CTAACTCCGCCCATCCCGCCCCTAACTCCGCCCAGTTCCGCCCATTCTCCGCCCCATGGCTGACTAATTT
TTTTTATTTATGCAGAGGCCGAGGCCGCCTCTGCCTCTGAGCTATTCCAGAAGTAGTGAGGAGGCTTTTT
TGGAGGCCTAGGCTTTTGCAAAAAGCTCCCGGGAGCTTGTATATCCATTTTCGGATCTGATCAAGAGACA
GGATGAGGATCGTTTCGCATGATTGAACAAGATGGATTGCACGCAGGTTCTCCGGCCGCTTGGGTGGAGA
GGCTATTCGGCTATGACTGGGCACAACAGACAATCGGCTGCTCTGATGCCGCCGTGTTCCGGCTGTCAGC
GCAGGGGCGCCCGGTTCTTTTTGTCAAGACCGACCTGTCCGGTGCCCTGAATGAACTGCAGGACGAGGCA
GCGCGGCTATCGTGGCTGGCCACGACGGGCGTTCCTTGCGCAGCTGTGCTCGACGTTGTCACTGAAGCGG
GAAGGGACTGGCTGCTATTGGGCGAAGTGCCGGGGCAGGATCTCCTGTCATCTCACCTTGCTCCTGCCGA
GAAAGTATCCATCATGGCTGATGCAATGCGGCGGCTGCATACGCTTGATCCGGCTACCTGCCCATTCGAC
CACCAAGCGAAACATCGCATCGAGCGAGCACGTACTCGGATGGAAGCCGGTCTTGTCGATCAGGATGATC
TGGACGAAGAGCATCAGGGGCTCGCGCCAGCCGAACTGTTCGCCAGGCTCAAGGCGCGCATGCCCGACGG
CGAGGATCTCGTCGTGACCCATGGCGATGCCTGCTTGCCGAATATCATGGTGGAAAATGGCCGCTTTTCT
GGATTCATCGACTGTGGCCGGCTGGGTGTGGCGGACCGCTATCAGGACATAGCGTTGGCTACCCGTGATA
TTGCTGAAGAGCTTGGCGGCGAATGGGCTGACCGCTTCCTCGTGCTTTACGGTATCGCCGCTCCCGATTC
GCAGCGCATCGCCTTCTATCGCCTTCTTGACGAGTTCTTCTGAGCGGGACTCTGGGGTTCGAAATGACCG
ACCAAGCGACGCCCAACCTGCCATCACGAGATTTCGATTCCACCGCCGCCTTCTATGAAAGGTTGGGCTT
CGGAATCGTTTTCCGGGACGCCGGCTGGATGATCCTCCAGCGCGGGGATCTCATGCTGGAGTTCTTCGCC
CACCCCAACTTGTTTATTGCAGCTTATAATGGTTACAAATAAAGCAATAGCATCACAAATTTCACAAATA
AAGCATTTTTTTCACTGCATTCTAGTTGTGGTTTGTCCAAACTCATCAATGTATCTTATCATGTCTGTAT
ACCGTCGACCTCTAGCTAGAGCTTGGCGTAATCATGGTCATAGCTGTTTCCTGTGTGAAATTGTTATCCG
CTCACAATTCCACACAACATACGAGCCGGAAGCATAAAGTGTAAAGCCTGGGGTGCCTAATGAGTGAGCT
AACTCACATTAATTGCGTTGCGCTCACTGCCCGCTTTCCAGTCGGGAAACCTGTCGTGCCAGCTGCATTA
ATGAATCGGCCAACGCGCGGGGAGAGGCGGTTTGCGTATTGGGCGCTCTTCCGCTTCCTCGCTCACTGAC
TCGCTGCGCTCGGTCGTTCGGCTGCGGCGAGCGGTATCAGCTCACTCAAAGGCGGTAATACGGTTATCCA
CAGAATCAGGGGATAACGCAGGAAAGAACATGTGAGCAAAAGGCCAGCAAAAGGCCAGGAACCGTAAAAA
GGCCGCGTTGCTGGCGTTTTTCCATAGGCTCCGCCCCCCTGACGAGCATCACAAAAATCGACGCTCAAGT
CAGAGGTGGCGAAACCCGACAGGACTATAAAGATACCAGGCGTTTCCCCCTGGAAGCTCCCTCGTGCGCT
CTCCTGTTCCGACCCTGCCGCTTACCGGATACCTGTCCGCCTTTCTCCCTTCGGGAAGCGTGGCGCTTTC
TCATAGCTCACGCTGTAGGTATCTCAGTTCGGTGTAGGTCGTTCGCTCCAAGCTGGGCTGTGTGCACGAA
CCCCCCGTTCAGCCCGACCGCTGCGCCTTATCCGGTAACTATCGTCTTGAGTCCAACCCGGTAAGACACG
ACTTATCGCCACTGGCAGCAGCCACTGGTAACAGGATTAGCAGAGCGAGGTATGTAGGCGGTGCTACAGA
GTTCTTGAAGTGGTGGCCTAACTACGGCTACACTAGAAGAACAGTATTTGGTATCTGCGCTCTGCTGAAG
CCAGTTACCTTCGGAAAAAGAGTTGGTAGCTCTTGATCCGGCAAACAAACCACCGCTGGTAGCGGTTTTT
TTGTTTGCAAGCAGCAGATTACGCGCAGAAAAAAAGGATCTCAAGAAGATCCTTTGATCTTTTCTACGGG
GTCTGACGCTCAGTGGAACGAAAACTCACGTTAAGGGATTTTGGTCATGAGATTATCAAAAAGGATCTTC
ACCTAGATCCTTTTAAATTAAAAATGAAGTTTTAAATCAATCTAAAGTATATATGAGTAAACTTGGTCTG
ACAGTTACCAATGCTTAATCAGTGAGGCACCTATCTCAGCGATCTGTCTATTTCGTTCATCCATAGTTGC
CTGACTCCCCGTCGTGTAGATAACTACGATACGGGAGGGCTTACCATCTGGCCCCAGTGCTGCAATGATA
CCGCGAGACCCACGCTCACCGGCTCCAGATTTATCAGCAATAAACCAGCCAGCCGGAAGGGCCGAGCGCA
GAAGTGGTCCTGCAACTTTATCCGCCTCCATCCAGTCTATTAATTGTTGCCGGGAAGCTAGAGTAAGTAG
TTCGCCAGTTAATAGTTTGCGCAACGTTGTTGCCATTGCTACAGGCATCGTGGTGTCACGCTCGTCGTTT
GGTATGGCTTCATTCAGCTCCGGTTCCCAACGATCAAGGCGAGTTACATGATCCCCCATGTTGTGCAAAA
AAGCGGTTAGCTCCTTCGGTCCTCCGATCGTTGTCAGAAGTAAGTTGGCCGCAGTGTTATCACTCATGGT
TATGGCAGCACTGCATAATTCTCTTACTGTCATGCCATCCGTAAGATGCTTTTCTGTGACTGGTGAGTAC
TCAACCAAGTCATTCTGAGAATAGTGTATGCGGCGACCGAGTTGCTCTTGCCCGGCGTCAATACGGGATA
ATACCGCGCCACATAGCAGAACTTTAAAAGTGCTCATCATTGGAAAACGTTCTTCGGGGCGAAAACTCTC
AAGGATCTTACCGCTGTTGAGATCCAGTTCGATGTAACCCACTCGTGCACCCAACTGATCTTCAGCATCT
TTTACTTTCACCAGCGTTTCTGGGTGAGCAAAAACAGGAAGGCAAAATGCCGCAAAAAAGGGAATAAGGG
CGACACGGAAATGTTGAATACTCATACTCTTCCTTTTTCAATATTATTGAAGCATTTATCAGGGTTATTG
TCTCATGAGCGGATACATATTTGAATGTATTTAGAAAAATAAACAAATAGGGGTTCCGCGCACATTTCCC
CGAAAAGTGCCACCTGACGTC
