>Addgene plasmid #66334 | GPR161-Tango | depositor partial sequence | sequence record 113282 | GPR161
ATGTCACTGAACTCAAGTCTGTCCTGCCGAAAAGAACTCTCTAACCTCACAGAGGAGGAAGGGGGAGAAG
GCGGCGTGATAATTACGCAGTTCATTGCCATCATCGTGATAACCATATTCGTATGTTTGGGAAACCTCGT
CATTGTGGTGACCCTGTACAAAAAATCATACCTTCTTACCCTGTCCAACAAATTCGTCTTCAGTCTGACA
CTCAGTAACTTCCTGCTTAGCGTGCTGGTGCTGCCTTTTGTCGTGACTAGTTCAATCAGAAGGGAGTGGA
TCTTTGGAGTCGTGTGGTGCAACTTTTCCGCATTGCTCTACTTGTTGATCAGCTCCGCCTCCATGCTGAC
CCTGGGCGTGATTGCTATTGATCGCTACTATGCCGTTCTGTACCCTATGGTGTACCCAATGAAAATAACA
GGCAATCGCGCCGTGATGGCACTCGTCTACATATGGCTTCACTCCCTGATTGGGTGTCTCCCGCCCCTGT
TTGGCTGGTCAAGCGTGGAATTTGATGAATTCAAATGGATGTGCGTCGCTGCCTGGCACCGGGAACCCGG
TTATACAGCCTTTTGGCAGATTTGGTGCGCTCTGTTCCCATTTTTGGTCATGTTGGTGTGCTATGGCTTT
ATTTTTAGAGTGGCCCGGGTGAAAGCTCGGAAGGTGCACTGCGGCACAGTGGTGATCGTTGAAGAAGACG
CTCAGCGAACAGGTCGGAAGAATTCCAGCACTAGCACAAGTTCCTCAGGTTCACGCAGGAACGCATTCCA
GGGGGTGGTGTATTCAGCAAATCAATGTAAGGCACTCATAACAATACTTGTGGTGCTGGGAGCCTTCATG
GTCACTTGGGGGCCCTACATGGTTGTGATAGCATCTGAAGCTCTGTGGGGTAAGTCTAGCGTTAGCCCCT
CTCTGGAGACATGGGCTACATGGCTGTCCTTCGCCAGTGCCGTCTGCCATCCACTGATATACGGTCTCTG
GAACAAAACAGTCCGGAAGGAATTGCTTGGAATGTGTTTTGGGGACAGATACTACAGGGAGCCTTTTGTG
CAGCGGCAGAGGACCAGCAGACTTTTTTCTATTTCTAATCGAATTACAGACTTGGGACTCTCCCCACACC
TGACAGCCCTCATGGCTGGGGGCCAGCCTCTGGGGCATAGTAGCAGTACCGGGGATACAGGGTTCTCATG
CAGTCAAGATAGCGGCACCGACATGATGTTGTTGGAGGATTACACTAGCGACGACAACCCCCCCTCACAC
TGTACCTGTCCTCCGAAGCGCCGGTCTAGTGTGACCTTCGAAGATGAAGTTGAGCAGATTAAGGAAGCCG
CTAAGAACTCCATTCTCCACGTTAAGGCTGAGGTTCATAAGTCTTTGGACTCCTACGCCGCCAGCCTTGC
CAAGGCTATCGAGGCCGAGGCGAAAATTAACCTGTTCGGCGAGGAGGCCCTCCCGGGCGTACTGGTAACA
GCTAGAACGGTCCCTGGAGGAGGTTTCGGGGGGCGACGCGGAAGCCGGACCCTGGTCAGCCAGAGACTCC
AGCTGCAGAGTATAGAGGAGGGGGATGTACTGGCCGCTGAGCAGAGG
