>Addgene plasmid #66334 | GPR161-Tango | addgene partial sequence | sequence record 119937 | CMV-F 5'-CGCAAATGGGCGGTAGGCGTG-3'
GCTCTCTGGCTAACTAGAGAACCCACTGCTTACTGGCTTATCGAAATTAATACGACTCACTATAGGGAGA
CCCAAGCTGGCTAGCGTTTAAACTTAAGCTTGGTACCGAGCTCGGATCCACTAGTCCAGTGTGGTGGAAT
TCTGCAGATATCCAGCACAGTGGCGGCCGCGCCACCATGAAGACGATCATCGCCCTGAGCTACATCTTCT
GCCTGGTATTCGCCGACTACAAGGACGATGATGACGCCAGCATCGATATGTCACTGAACTCAAGTCTGTC
CTGCCGAAAAGAACTCTCTAACCTCACAGAGGAGGAAGGGGGAGAAGGCGGCGTGATAATTACGCAGTTC
ATTGCCATCATCGTGATAACCATATTCGTATGTTTGGGAAACCTCGTCATTGTGGTGACCCTGTACAAAA
AATCATACCTTCTTACCCTGTCCAACAAATTCGTCTTCAGTCTGACACTCAGTAACTTCCTGCTTAGCGT
GCTGGTGCTGCCTTTTGTCGTGACTAGTTCAATCAGAAGGGAGTGGATCTTTGGAGTCGTGTGGTGCAAC
TTTTCCGCATTGCTCTACTTGTTGATCAGCTCCGCCTCCATGCTGACCCTGGGCGTGATTGCTATTGATC
GCTACTATGCCGTTCTGTACCCTATGGTGTACCCAATGAAAATAACAGGCAATCGCGCCGTGATGGCACT
CGTCTACATATGGCTTCACTCCCTGATTGGGTGTCTCCCGCCCCTGTTTGGCTGGTCAAGCGTGGAATTT
GATGAATTCAAATGGATGTGCGTCGCTGCCTGGCACCGGGAACCCGGTTATACAGCCTTTTGGCAGATTT
GGTGCGCTCTGTTCCCATTTTTGGTCATGTTGGTGTGCTATGGCTTTATTTTTAGAGTGGCCCGGGTGAA
AGCTCGGAA
