>Addgene plasmid #66334 | GPR161-Tango | addgene partial sequence | sequence record 119938 | Tet-R 5'-GGCGAGTTTACGGGTTGTTA-3'
GCTCTAATGCGCTGTTAATCACTTTACTTTTATCTAATCTTAGCTGGAAGTACAGGTTCTCACCGGTCGA
TGAAGTGTCCTTGGCCAGGGAGGAGCTGGCGGTGGTGCAGGACTCATCTTGGGGACCCAGGCTGGGTGGG
GTGCGTCCACCGGTATCGATCCTCTGCTCAGCGGCCAGTACATCCCCCTCCTCTATACTCTGCAGCTGGA
GTCTCTGGCTGACCAGGGTCCGGCTTCCGCGTCGCCCCCCGAAACCTCCTCCAGGGACCGTTCTAGCTGT
TACCAGTACGCCCGGGAGGGCCTCCTCGCCGAACAGGTTAATTTTCGCCTCGGCCTCGATAGCCTTGGCA
AGGCTGGCGGCGTAGGAGTCCAAAGACTTATGAACCTCAGCCTTAACGTGGAGAATGGAGTTCTTAGCGG
CTTCCTTAATCTGCTCAACTTCATCTTCGAAGGTCACACTAGACCGGCGCTTCGGAGGACAGGTACAGTG
TGAGGGGGGGTTGTCGTCGCTAGTGTAATCCTCCAACAACATCATGTCGGTGCCGCTATCTTGACTGCAT
GAGAACCCTGTATCCCCGGTACTGCTACTATGCCCCAGAGGCTGGCCCCCAGCCATGAGGGCTGTCAGGT
GTGGGGAGAGTCCCAAGTCTGTAATTCGATTAGAAATAGAAAAAAGTCTGCTGGTCCTCTGCCGCTGCAC
AAAAGGCTCCCTGTAGTATCTGTCCCCAAAACACATTCCAAGCAATTCCTTCCGGACTGTTTTGTTCCAG
AGACCGTATATCAGTGGATGGCAGACGGCACTGGCGAAGGACAGCCATGTAGCCCATGTCTCCAGAGAGG
GGCTAACGCTAGACTTACCCCACAGAGCTTCAGATGCTATCACAACCATGTAGGGCCCCCAAGTGACCAT
GAAGGCTCCCAGCACCACAAGTATTGTTATGAGTGCCTTACATTGATTTGCTGAATACACCACCCCCTGG
AATGCGTTCCTGCGTGAACCTGAGGAA
