[The description below was written by a language model from this plasmid's Addgene catalogue record.]
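Description:
GPR161-Tango is a mammalian expression plasmid from the PRESTO-Tango collection, built on an "empty Tango" backbone of about 6.6 kb that was itself derived from pcDNA3.1(+). It is maintained in E. coli as a high-copy plasmid under ampicillin selection. It also carries a neomycin resistance marker, so transfected mammalian cells can be selected with G418. The insert is the roughly 1.6 kb coding sequence of human GPR161 (also known as RE2), a G protein-coupled receptor, expressed from the CMV promoter. An N-terminal FLAG tag is supplied by the backbone, which allows the receptor to be detected. The depositor comments indicate that a tTA (tetracycline transactivator) sequence lies downstream of the receptor. The insert was cloned by restriction digest using NotI at the 5′ end. The 3′ site is nominally XhoI, but the depositor notes that most vectors in the series carry XbaI instead downstream of tTA, so the site actually present in a given clone should be confirmed by sequencing.

The construct is designed for the Tango-style assay named in the record, in which arrestin translocation to the activated receptor leads to transcriptional activation. Receptor activity is thereby converted into a transcriptional readout that does not depend on which G protein the receptor couples to. The record does not itemise the other fusion elements of the Tango module, such as any protease cleavage site or arrestin-recruiting tail, and no feature table is provided. The plasmid was generated under a program aimed at understudied druggable proteins, and it is intended for parallel ligand screening and for characterising the pharmacology of poorly studied GPCRs such as GPR161.
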