Addgene plasmid #66334: GPR161-Tango
Purpose: Expression of G protein-coupled receptors for PRESTO-Tango: parallel receptorome expression and screening via transcriptional output, with transcriptional activation following arrestin translocation
Depositing lab: Bryan Roth. Publication: PRESTO-Tango as an open-source resource for interrogation of the druggable human GPCRome. Kroeze WK, Sassano MF, Huang XP, Lansu K, McCorvy JD, Giguere PM, Sciaky N, Roth BL. Nat Struct Mol Biol. 2015 May;22(5):362-9. doi: 10.1038/nsmb.3014. Epub 2015 Apr 20. PubMed 25895059.
Backbone
  Vector backbone: empty Tango
  Backbone size w/o insert (bp): 6632
  Vector type: Mammalian Expression
  Selectable markers: Neomycin (select with G418)
Growth in bacteria
  Bacterial resistance: Ampicillin, 100 μg/mL
  Growth temperature: 37°C
  Growth strain: DH5alpha
  Copy number: High Copy
Gene/Insert
  Gene/Insert name: GPR161
  Species: H. sapiens (human)
  Insert size (bp): 1587
  Entrez Gene: GPR161 (a.k.a. RE2)
  Promoter: CMV
  Tag / fusion protein: FLAG (N terminal on backbone)
  Cloning method: Restriction Enzyme; 5′ cloning site NotI (not destroyed); 3′ cloning site XhoI (unknown if destroyed)
  Sequencing primers: 5′ CMV-F; 3′ Tet-R
Terms and licenses: Academic/Nonprofit Terms; Industry Terms: Not Available to Industry
Depositor comments: Please note: Most of the PRESTO-Tango vectors do not contain the XhoI cut site downstream of the tTA sequence and instead carry an XbaI site. If you need to perform an XhoI digest we recommend sequencing with a forward primer at the C-terminus of tTA to determine which of the two sites is present. Suggested primer: 5-gagctccacttagacggcgagg-3. Original backbone was pcDNA3.1(+). These plasmids were generated as part of the Illuminating the Druggable Genome (IDG) program sponsored by the NIH Common Fund. The goal of this program is to identify, gather, and distribute information and resources for proteins that currently are not well-studied yet belong to commonly drug-targeted protein families: protein kinases, non-olfactory G-protein coupled receptors (GPCRs), and ion channels. The IDG program is designed to develop fundamental research tools for understudied proteins, elucidate their function, and disseminate the IDG-related resources and data to the greater scientific community.
How to cite: GPR161-Tango was a gift from Bryan Roth (Addgene plasmid # 66334 ; http://n2t.net/addgene:66334 ; RRID:Addgene_66334)
